>Addgene plasmid #54869 | mApple-CAF1-C-10 | depositor partial sequence | sequence record 85260 | insert sequence
ACGTCAGATCCGCTAGCGCTACCGGTCGCCACCATGGTGAGCAAGGGCGAGGAGAATAACATGGCCATCA
TCAAGGAGTTCATGCGCTTCAAGGTGCACATGGAGGGCTCCGTGAACGGCCACGAGTTCGAGATCGAGGG
CGAGGGCGAGGGCCGCCCCTACGAGGCCTTTCAGACCGCTAAGCTGAAGGTGACCAAGGGTGGCCCCCTG
CCCTTCGCCTGGGACATCCTGTCCCCTCAGTTCATGTACGGCTCCAAGGTCTACATTAAGCACCCAGCCG
ACATCCCCGACTACTTCAAGCTGTCCTTCCCCGAGGGCTTCAGGTGGGAGCGCGTGATGAACTTCGAGGA
CGGCGGCATTATTCACGTTAACCAGGACTCCTCCCTGCAGGACGGCGTGTTCATCTACAAGGTGAAGCTG
CGCGGCACCAACTTCCCCTCCGACGGCCCCGTAATGCAGAAGAAGACCATGGGCTGGGAGGCCTCCGAGG
AGCGGATGTACCCCGAGGACGGCGCCCTGAAGAGCGAGATCAAGAAGAGGCTGAAGCTGAAGGACGGCGG
CCACTACGCCGCCGAGGTCAAGACCACCTACAAGGCCAAGAAGCCCGTGCAGCTGCCCGGCGCCTACATC
GTCGACATCAAGTTGGACATCGTGTCCCACAACGAGGACTACACCATCGTGGAACAGTACGAACGCGCCG
AGGGCCGCCACTCCACCGGCGGCATGGACGAGCTGTACAAGTCCGGACTCAGATCTGGCAGCGGTGGAGG
CTTGGAGGAGCCGGAGGCCGCGACGCGGACAGCCGCGGCCGTGGATTGCAAAGACAGACCCGGGTTCCCA
GTGAAGAGGTTAATACAAGCCCGCTTGCCCTTCAAACGCCTGAACCTTGTTCCCAAGGAGAAAGTTGAGG
AAGACACATCACCAAAAGCAGCTGTGGAAAGCAAAGTCCCGGATCTACAATTGTCTTTGGGCACTTTTGA
AAGCCAGTGTCACACAGGCTCTCACGTAGGCTTGAGTACAAAGTTGGTCGGTGGCCAGGGCCCCATTGAT
AGCTTCTTGAGGGCAACAATCAAGCCAGTACCGAGTGTGGTCATTATCGACCTGACGGAGAACTGCAGTG
ACATTCCAGACAGCCCTGAGGGCCACAGTGAACTAAGTCCTGACACTGCTGGTGTGGTCACCACAGTGGA
AGGAGCTGCCAAGCAGCAGGAGCACTCTGCAGCAGAGCTGTGTCTCCTAGAGACCCCTTCAGACATCACT
TGTCACATGGAAGAGGAGCCTGGGAGTCCAGGAGACCCAAAGAGGACGGGTGACTGTCAGGCTGGTTCAC
TACAGAGCTGTCCGGAGCTGACCCCAGGTTCTAGGACATGCCCCACCAAGGAGTTATCAAGCTGGAGCAA
GGCAGGGGATCTCCTATTTATAGAGAAAGTGCCTGTGGTGGTGCTAGAGGACATCCTGGCCACTAAGCCC
TCCATTGCCTCTCTTCCCATGATGTCCCTGGATAGGAGTGTCACTTCAGAGAGTGAAATACTGGAGTCCT
GCCCCGAGGATGACTCCATACTGAGCCACTCCTCCACCAACTCCTCTTCTCCAACCAGCTCTCCTGAGGG
ACCATCCACACCCCCAGAACATCGGGGTGGGAGAAGCTCCCCCTCCACCCCAGCCTGCAGAGTTGCCAAG
AACTTTGTCAAAGGCTCCACAGAGAAGGGCAGGAGCAAACTGCACAGAGATAGAGAACAGCAGAGGGAAG
AGAAGGAAAAGCTGAGGGAAGAGATACGACGAGCCAAGGAGGAGGCACGGAAGAAGAAGGAGGAGGAGAA
GGAGCTGAAGGAAAAGGAGCGGAGGGAAAAGCGGGAGAAAGATGAGAAGGAGAAGGCGGAGAAGCAGCGG
CTAAAGGAGGAAAAACGCAAGGAGCGGCAGGAAGCTCTGGAGGCTAAACTGGAGGAGAAGAGGAAGAAGG
AGGAAGAGAAGCGGTTACGGGAGGAAGAGAAGCGGTTACGGGAAGAAGAGAAGCGCATTAAGGCAGAAAA
GGCAGAGATCACTCGATTCTTCCAGAAACCGAAGACTCCGCAGGCTCCCAAGACCCTGGCCGGTTCCTGT
GGTAAGTTTGCCCCCTTTGAAATCAAAGAACACATGGTGCTGGCTCCACGGTGCCGAGCTGCCTTGGATC
AAGACCTGTGCGATCAGCTGGACCAGCTCCTGCAGCAGCAGAGTGTGGCAAGCACCTTCCTCAGTGACCT
AAAAAGCCGGCTGCCCTTGAGATCGGGGCCCACCCGGGTCTGTGGCCATGACACAGACATCATGAACAGG
GATGTGGTCATTGTGGAGAGCAGCAAGGTGGACGGTGTGTCTGAAAGGAAGAAGTTTGGCCGCATGAAGC
TTCTGCAGTTCTCAGAGAACCACCGGCCAGCATACTGGGGGACGTGGAACAAGAAGACAGCCATCATCCG
CCCCCGGAACCCCTGGGCCCAGGACAAAGACCTTCTTGACTATGAGGTAGACAGTGACGATGAGTGGGAA
GAGGAGGAACCTGGGGAGTCTTTGTCCCACAGTGAGGGGGATGAGGATGACGATGTGGGGGAAGATGAGG
ATGAGGACGATGGCTTCTTTGTGCCCCATGGGTACTTATCTGAAGATGAAGGCGTGACTGAGGAGTGTGC
AGACCCTGAGAACCACAAAGTACACCAGAAGCTGAAGGCCAAGGAGTGGGATGAGCTCCTAGCCAAGGGC
AAGCGCTTTCGTGTGCTGCAGCCTGTGCACGTGGGATGTGTATGGGCATCAGAGGCAGCCAACTGCACGA
GTTCCGACTTGAAGCTGCTGCAGCAGTTCACTGCATGCCTGCTGGATGTGGCATCCCCTGATGAGCCAGA
ACCCGGGGCCTCCAGGAGGGAAAAGAGGGACCAGCATATCCTGGCCCAGTTGCTTCCGCTGCTACATGGC
AATGTGAATGGGAGCAAGGTGATCATCCATGAATTCCAGGAGCAATGCCGCAGGGGCCTGCTGACCCTTC
CAAGTCCCACCCCACACCTGCAGATGCCCAACTTGGAGGATGCTGTTGCTGTGCCATCCAAGGCCAGGCT
GAAGCGCCTTATCTCTGAGAACTCTGCCTATGAGAAGCGGCCCAACTTCCGTATGTGCTGGTATGTGCAC
CCAGAGGTGCTCAAGAGCTTTGGCCAGGAGTGCCTGCCAGTGCCCTGCCAGTGGACCTACATCACCACCA
TGCCCTCAGCACCCAGGGAAGACAGTGGCAGTGCTTCTACTGAGGGGCCTGGCCAGAGCACACCTATGCT
ACTCAAGCGGAAGCCAGCGGCCACCATGTGCATCACGCAGTTTATGAAGAAGCGGCGCTATGATGGACAG
GTTGGGTCTGGGGACATGGATGGCTTCCAGGCAGACACAGAAGAGGATGAAGAGGATGACACAGACTGTA
TGATCATAGATGTGCCAGATGTTGGGAGTGACGTGTCAGAAGCTCCCATACCTGCTCCCACACTTTGCAA
GTGAGGATCCACCGGATCTAGATAACTGATCATAATCAGCCATACCACAT
