>Addgene plasmid #54869 | mApple-CAF1-C-10 | addgene partial sequence | sequence record 101104 | mCherry-F 5'-ccccgtaatgcagaagaaga-3'
GGCGCCCTGAAGAGCGAGATCAAGAAGAGGCTGAAGCTGAAGGACGGCGGCCACTACGCCGCCGAGGTCA
AGACCACCTACAAGGCCAAGAAGCCCGTGCAGCTGCCCGGCGCCTACATCGTCGACATCAAGTTGGACAT
CGTGTCCCACAACGAGGACTACACCATCGTGGAACAGTACGAACGCGCCGAGGGCCGCCACTCCACCGGC
GGCATGGACGAGCTGTACAAGTCCGGACTCAGATCTGGCAGCGGTGGAGGCTTGGAGGAGCCGGAGGCCG
CGACGCGGACAGCCGCGGCCGTGGATTGCAAAGACAGACCCGGGTTCCCAGTGAAGAGGTTAATACAAGC
CCGCTTGCCCTTCAAACGCCTGAACCTTGTTCCCAAGGAGAAAGTTGAGGAAGACACATCACCAAAAGCA
GCTGTGGAAAGCAAAGTCCCGGATCTACAATTGTCTTTGGGCACTTTTGAAAGCCAGTGTCACACAGGCT
CTCACGTAGGCTTGAGTACAAAGTTGGTCGGTGGCCAGGGCCCCATTGATAGCTTCTTGAGGGCAACAAT
CAAGCCAGTACCGAGTGTGGTCATTATCGACCTGACGGAGAACTGCAGTGACATTCCAGACAGCCCTGAG
GGCCACAGTGAACTAAGTCCTGACACTGCTGGTGTGGTCACCACAGTGGAAGGAGCTGCCAAGCAGCAGG
AGCACTCTGCAGCAGAGCTGTGTCTCCTAGAGACCCCTTCAGACATCACTTGTCACATGGAAGAGGAGCC
TGGGAGTCCAGGAGACCCAAAGAGGACGGGTGACTGTCAGGCTGGTTCACTACAGAGCTGTCCGGAGCTG
ACC
