[The description below was written by a language model from this plasmid's Addgene catalogue record.]
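Description:
mApple-CAF1-C-10 is a mammalian expression plasmid built on the mApple-C1 backbone (about 4.75 kb without the insert). It produces a fluorescent fusion of mouse chromatin assembly factor 1 (CAF1) with the red-orange fluorescent protein mApple. The plasmid is maintained at high copy in E. coli under kanamycin selection. It also carries a neomycin resistance marker, so transfected mammalian cells can be selected with G418. No feature table accompanies the record, so the origins of replication and the promoter driving the resistance marker are not documented here.

Expression of the fusion is driven by the CMV promoter, a strong constitutive promoter in most mammalian cell lines. The use of an SV40 polyA reverse sequencing primer suggests that an SV40 polyadenylation signal lies downstream of the open reading frame. mApple is supplied by the backbone and sits at the N-terminus of the fusion, with the CAF1 coding sequence from a mouse reference transcript cloned after it. The "C-10" in the name probably refers to this C1-type arrangement and a 10-residue linker between the two proteins, but the record does not confirm this. The cloning method and the insert size are also not given.

The stated purpose is localization: the fusion marks chromatin assembly factor 1 in cells for fluorescence microscopy. CAF1 is a histone chaperone that deposits histones onto newly replicated DNA, so a tagged version would be expected to label nuclear sites associated with chromatin assembly. The listed spectral values for mApple are excitation at 568 nm and emission at 592 nm, which suit standard red channel imaging and combination with green or cyan fluorescent markers.
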