Addgene plasmid #54869: mApple-CAF1-C-10
Purpose: Localization: Chromatin Assembly Factor 1, Excitation: 568, Emission: 592
Depositing lab: Michael Davidson. Depositing organization: Florida State University, Tallahassee.
Backbone
  Vector backbone: mApple-C1
  Backbone size w/o insert (bp): 4750
  Vector type: Mammalian Expression
  Selectable markers: Neomycin (select with G418)
Growth in bacteria
  Bacterial resistance: Kanamycin, 50 μg/mL
  Growth temperature: 37°C
  Growth strain: DH5alpha
  Copy number: High Copy
Gene/Insert
  Gene/Insert name: CAF1 (alt name: NM_013733.3)
  Species: M. musculus (mouse)
  Promoter: CMV
  Tag / fusion protein: mApple (N terminal on backbone)
  Cloning method: Unknown
  Sequencing primers: 5′ CMV-F; 3′ SV40pA-R
Terms and licenses: Academic/Nonprofit Terms; Industry Terms: Not Available to Industry
Depositor comments: . Excitation = 568; Emission = 592
How to cite: mApple-CAF1-C-10 was a gift from Michael Davidson (Addgene plasmid # 54869 ; http://n2t.net/addgene:54869 ; RRID:Addgene_54869)
